Addgene plasmid #208704: pAAV-hSyn-GRAB-gDA3mut
Purpose: Expresses the genetically-encoded fluorescent dopamine (DA) control sensor GRAB_gDA3mut in neurons
Depositing lab: Yulong Li. Depositing organization: Peking University. Publication: Improved green and red GRAB sensors for monitoring dopaminergic activity in vivo. Zhuo Y, Luo B, Yi X, Dong H, Miao X, Wan J, Williams JT, Campbell MG, Cai R, Qian T, Li F, Weber SJ, Wang L, Li B, Wei Y, Li G, Wang H, Zheng Y, Zhao Y, Wolf ME, Zhu Y, Watabe-Uchida M, Li Y. Nat Methods. 2023 Nov 30. doi: 10.1038/s41592-023-02100-w. PubMed 38036855.
Backbone
  Vector backbone: pAAV
  Vector type: AAV
Growth in bacteria
  Bacterial resistance: Ampicillin, 100 μg/mL
  Growth temperature: 37°C
  Growth strain: NEB Stable
  Copy number: High Copy
Gene/Insert
  Gene/Insert name: GPCR activation based dopamine (DA) control sensor GRAB_gDA3mut (alt names: GRAB_gDA3mut; gDA3mut)
  Species: H. sapiens (human)
  Promoter: hSyn
  Cloning method: Gibson Cloning
  Sequencing primers: 5′ ACGGGCGCGACCATCTGCGC; 3′ CATTAAAGCAGCGTATCC
Terms and licenses: Academic/Nonprofit Terms; Industry Terms: Not Available to Industry
Depositor comments: Please visit https://doi.org/10.1101/2023.08.24.554559 for biorxiv preprint
How to cite: pAAV-hSyn-GRAB-gDA3mut was a gift from Yulong Li (Addgene plasmid # 208704 ; http://n2t.net/addgene:208704 ; RRID:Addgene_208704)
