[The description below was written by a language model from this plasmid's Addgene catalogue record and pLannotate feature annotations shown in this document.]
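Description:
pAAV-hSyn-GRAB-gDA3mut is an adeno-associated virus transfer plasmid (pAAV backbone, about 6.6 kb) for neuronal expression of GRAB_gDA3mut, the control version of a green genetically encoded dopamine sensor. It is maintained in bacteria as a high-copy plasmid through a ColE1/pUC-type origin and selected with ampicillin via the β-lactamase gene. An f1 phage origin is also present. The recorded host is a recombination-tolerant strain, which is a common choice for preserving the repeat-rich AAV2 inverted terminal repeats. The annotation finds one complete ITR downstream of the cassette and only short fragments of the upstream one, which may reflect the difficulty of sequencing and annotating these hairpin structures.

Between the ITRs, the human synapsin I promoter restricts expression to neurons. The open reading frame starts with a mouse Igκ leader peptide, which helps direct the receptor-based sensor to the secretory pathway and cell surface. The sensor follows the GPCR-activation-based design, in which a circularly permuted EGFP module is inserted into a dopamine receptor scaffold. Automated annotation matches the flanking segments to a D1-type dopamine receptor and, by homology, to a β1-adrenergic receptor fragment, while the catalogue lists the insert species as human. The record calls this variant a control sensor but does not specify the mutation or mutations that define it. A WPRE and the human growth hormone polyadenylation signal follow the coding sequence to enhance transcript stability and processing.

The plasmid is used to package recombinant AAV, or for direct transfection. It serves as a control alongside the functional gDA3 sensors in imaging experiments that monitor dopaminergic activity in neurons, including in vivo.
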