Features (pLannotate 1.2.2; 19 found; start..end, strand, type, name):
     26..53      +  repeat_region  AAV2 ITR (fragment): inverted terminal repeat of adeno-associated virus serotype 2 inverted
     82..109     +  repeat_region  AAV2 ITR (fragment): inverted terminal repeat of adeno-associated virus serotype 2 inverted
    159..581     +  promoter       hSyn promoter (fragment): human synapsin I promoter; confers neuron-specific expression (Kügler et al., 2003)
    601..663     +  sig_peptide    Igκ leader: leader sequence from mouse immunoglobulin κ light chain
    665..682     +  protein_bind   attB1 (fragment): mutant version of attB; core recombination site for the Gateway® BP reaction BP Clonase™
    814..1350    +  CDS            DRD1: DRD1_RABIT - Protein inferred from homology: Swiss-Prot protein existence level 3. Dopamine receptor whose activity is mediated by G proteins which activate adenylyl cyclase. From Oryctolagus cuniculus (Rabbit).
   1372..2103    +  CDS            cEGFP: cEGFP is a basic (constitutively fluorescent) green fluorescent protein published in 2008, derived from Aequorea victoria.
   2122..2373    +  CDS            ADRB1 (fragment): ADRB1_HUMAN - Also known as ADRB1R, B1AR. Experimental evidence at protein level: Swiss-Prot protein existence level 1. Beta-adrenergic receptors mediate the catecholamine-induced activation of adenylate cyclase through the action of G proteins. This receptor binds epinephrine and norepinephrine with approximately equal affinity. Mediates Ras activation through G(s)-alpha- and cAMP-mediated signaling. Involved in the regulation of sleep/wake behaviors (PubMed:31473062). From Homo sapiens (Human).
   2668..2692    +  misc_feature   MCS (fragment): pBluescript multiple cloning site
   2692..3280    +  misc_feature   WPRE: woodchuck hepatitis virus posttranscriptional regulatory element
   3312..3788    +  polyA_signal   hGH poly(A) signal: human growth hormone polyadenylation signal
   3828..3968    +  repeat_region  AAV2 ITR: inverted terminal repeat of adeno-associated virus serotype 2 inverted
   3973..4024    -  misc_feature   bom (fragment): basis of mobility region from pBR322
   4043..4498    +  rep_origin     f1 ori (sequence partly withheld): f1 bacteriophage origin of replication; arrow indicates direction of (+) strand synthesis
   4499..4548    -  misc_feature   bom (fragment): basis of mobility region from pBR322
   4650..4685    -  CDS            rop (fragment): Rop protein, which maintains plasmids at low copy number; rop
   4780..4884    +  promoter       AmpR promoter: bla
   4885..5745    +  CDS            AmpR: β-lactamase; bla; confers resistance to ampicillin, carbenicillin, and related antibiotics
   5916..6504    +  rep_origin     ori: high-copy-number ColE1/pMB1/pBR322/pUC origin of replication
>Addgene plasmid #208704 | pAAV-hSyn-GRAB-gDA3mut | addgene full sequence | sequence record 412472 | Addgene NGS Result
TTTTGCTCACATGTCCTGCAGGCAGCTGCGCGCTCGCTCGCTCACTGAGGCCGCCCGGGCGTCGGGCGAC
CTTTGGTCGCCCGGCCTCAGTGAGCGAGCGAGCGCGCAGAGAGGGAGTGGCCAACTCCATCACTAGGGGT
TCCTGCGGCCGCACGCGTATGAGGCGGGGTGGGGGTGCCTACCTGACGACCGACCCCGACCCACTGGACA
AGCACCCAACCCCCATTCCCCAAATTGCGCATCCCCTATCAGAGAGGGGGAGGGGAAACAGGATGCGGCG
AGGCGCGTGCGCACTGCCAGCTTCAGCACCGCGGACAGTGCCTTCGCCCCCGCCTGGCGGCGCGCGCCAC
CGCCGCCTCAGCACTGAAGGCGCGCTGACGTCACTCGCCGGTCCCCCGCAAACTCCCCTTCCCGGCCACC
TTGGTCGCGTCCGCGCCGCCGCCGGCCCAGCCGGACCGCACCACGCGAGGCGCGAGATAGGGGGGCACGG
GCGCGACCATCTGCGCTGCGGCGCCGGCGACTCAGCGCTGCCTCAGTCTGCGGTGGGCAGCGGAGGAGTC
GTGTCGTGCCTGAGAGCGCAGTCGAGAAACCGGTGCCACCATGGAGACAGACACACTCCTGCTATGGGTA
CTGCTGCTCTGGGTTCCAGGTTCCACTGGTGACACAAGTTTGTACAAAAAAGTTGGCACCACCGGTAGGA
CTCTGAACACCTCTGCCATGGACGGGACTGGGCTGGTGGTGGAGAGGGACTTCTCTGTTCGTATCCTCAC
TGCCTGTTTCCTGTCGCTGCTCATCCTGTCCACGCTCCTGGGGAACACGCTGGTCTGTGCTGCCGTTATC
AGGTTCCGACACCTGCGGTCCAAGGTGACCAACTTCTTTGTCATCTCCTTGGCTGTGTCAGATCTCTTGG
TGGCCGTCCTGGTCATGCCCTGGAAGGCAGTGGCTGAGATTGCTGGCTTCTGGCCCTTTGGGTCCTTCTG
TAACATCTGGGTGGCCTTTGACATCATGTGCTCCACTGCATCCATCCTCAACCTCTGTGTGATCAGCGTG
GACAGGTATTGGGCTATCTCCAGCCCTGCCCGGTATGAGAGAAAGATGACCCCCAAGGCAGCCTTCATCC
TGATCAGTGTGGCATGGACCTTGTCTGTACTCATCTCCTTCATCCCAGTGCAGCTCAGCTGGCACAAGGC
AAAACCCACAAGCCCCTCTGATGGAAATGCCACTTCCCTGGCTGAGACCATAGACAACTGTGACTCCAGC
CTCAGCAGGACATATGCCATCTCAGCCTCTGTAATACCCTTTTACATCCCTGTGGCCATCATGATTGTCT
TGTACACCAGGATCTACAGGATTGCTCAGAAACAGCTGAATTCACTCATTTATGTCTATATCAAGGCCGA
CAAGCAGAAGAACGGCATCAAGGCGAACTTCGGGATCCGCCACAACATCGAGGACGGTGGCGTGCAGCTC
GCCTACCACTACCAGCAGAACACCCCCATCGGCGACGGCCCCGTGCTGCTGCCCGACAACCACTACCTGA
GCGTGCAGTCCAAACTTTCGAAAGACCCCAACGAGAAGCGCGATCACATGGTCCTGCTGGAGTTCGTGAC
CGCCGCCGGGATCACTCTCGGCATGGACGAGCTGTACAAGGGCGGTACCGGAGGGCTGATGGTGAGCAAG
GGCGAGGAGCTGTTCACCGGGGTGGTGCCCATCCTGGTCGAGCTGGACGGCGACGTAAACGGCCACAAGT
TCAGCGTGTCCGGCGAGGGTGAGGGCGATGCCACCTACGGCAAGCTGACCCTGAAGTTCATCTGCACCAC
CGGCAAGCTGCCCGTGCCCTGGCCCACCCTCGTGACCACCCTGACCTACGGCGTGCAGTGCTTCAGCCGC
TACCCCGACCACATGAAGCAGCACGACTTCTTCAAGTCCGCCATGCCCGAAGGCTACATCCAGGAGCGCA
CCATCTTCTTCAAGAATGACGGCTTTTACAAGACCCGCGCCGAGGTGAAGTTCGAGGGCGACACCCTGGT
GAACCGCATCGAGCTGAAGGGCATCGACTTCAAGGAGGACGGCAACATCCTGGGGCACAAGCTGGAGTAC
AACAATCATGACCAACTGAAAAGAGAAACTAAAGTCCTGAAGACTCTGTCGGTGATCATGGGTGTGTTTG
TGTGCTGTTGGCTACCTTTCTTCATCTTGAACTGCATTTTGCCCTTCTGTGGGTCTGGGGAGACGCAGCC
CTTCTGCATTGATTCCAACACCTTTGACGTGTTTGTGTGGTTTGGGTGGGCTAATTCATCCTTGAACCCC
ATCATTTATGCCTTTAATGCTGATTTTCGGAAGGCATTTTCAACCCTCTTAGGATGCTACAGACTTTGCC
CTGCGACGAATAATGCCATAGAGACGGTGAGTATCAATAACAATGGGGCCGCGATGTTTTCCAGCCATCA
TGAGCCACGAGGCTCCATCTCCAAGGAGTGCAATCTGGTTTACCTGATCCCACATGCTGTGGGCTCCTCT
GAGGACCTGAAAAAGGAGGAGGCAGCTGGCATCGCCAGACCCTTGGAGAAGCTGTCCCCAGCCCTATCGG
TCATATTGGACTATGACACTGACGTCTCTCTGGAGAAGATCCAACCCATCACACAAAACGGTCAGCACCC
AACCTGAGAATTCGATATCAAGCTTATCGATAATCAACCTCTGGATTACAAAATTTGTGAAAGATTGACT
GGTATTCTTAACTATGTTGCTCCTTTTACGCTATGTGGATACGCTGCTTTAATGCCTTTGTATCATGCTA
TTGCTTCCCGTATGGCTTTCATTTTCTCCTCCTTGTATAAATCCTGGTTGCTGTCTCTTTATGAGGAGTT
GTGGCCCGTTGTCAGGCAACGTGGCGTGGTGTGCACTGTGTTTGCTGACGCAACCCCCACTGGTTGGGGC
ATTGCCACCACCTGTCAGCTCCTTTCCGGGACTTTCGCTTTCCCCCTCCCTATTGCCACGGCGGAACTCA
TCGCCGCCTGCCTTGCCCGCTGCTGGACAGGGGCTCGGCTGTTGGGCACTGACAATTCCGTGGTGTTGTC
GGGGAAATCATCGTCCTTTCCTTGGCTGCTCGCCTATGTTGCCACCTGGATTCTGCGCGGGACGTCCTTC
TGCTACGTCCCTTCGGCCCTCAATCCAGCGGACCTTCCTTCCCGCGGCCTGCTGCCGGCTCTGCGGCCTC
TTCCGCGTCTTCGCCTTCGCCCTCAGACGAGTCGGATCTCCCTTTGGGCCGCCTCCCCGCATCGATACCG
AGCGCTGCTCGAGAGATCTACGGGTGGCATCCCTGTGACCCCTCCCCAGTGCCTCTCCTGGCCCTGGAAG
TTGCCACTCCAGTGCCCACCAGCCTTGTCCTAATAAAATTAAGTTGCATCATTTTGTCTGACTAGGTGTC
CTTCTATAATATTATGGGGTGGAGGGGGGTGGTATGGAGCAAGGGGCAAGTTGGGAAGACAACCTGTAGG
GCCTGCGGGGTCTATTGGGAACCAAGCTGGAGTGCAGTGGCACAATCTTGGCTCACTGCAATCTCCGCCT
CCTGGGTTCAAGCGATTCTCCTGCCTCAGCCTCCCGAGTTGTTGGGATTCCAGGCATGCATGACCAGGCT
CAGCTAATTTTTGTTTTTTTGGTAGAGACGGGGTTTCACCATATTGGCCAGGCTGGTCTCCAACTCCTAA
TCTCAGGTGATCTACCCACCTTGGCCTCCCAAATTGCTGGGATTACAGGCGTGAACCACTGCTCCCTTCC
CTGTCCTTCTGATTTTGTAGGTAACCACGTGCGGACCGAGCGGCCGCAGGAACCCCTAGTGATGGAGTTG
GCCACTCCCTCTCTGCGCGCTCGCTCGCTCACTGAGGCCGGGCGACCAAAGGTCGCCCGACGCCCGGGCT
TTGCCCGGGCGGCCTCAGTGAGCGAGCGAGCGCGCAGCTGCCTGCAGGGGCGCCTGATGCGGTATTTTCT
CCTTACGCATCTGTGCGGTATTTCACACCGCATA
[95 nt withheld, positions 4025-4119]
T
[46 nt withheld, positions 4121-4166]
C
[141 nt withheld, positions 4168-4308]
CCTTTGACGTTGGAGTCCACGTTCTTT
[37 nt withheld, positions 4336-4372]
ACTCTATCTCGGGCTATTCTTTTGATTTATAAGGGATTTTGCCGATTTCGGTCTATTGGTTAAAAAATGA
GCTGATTTAACAAAAATTTAACGCGAATTTTAACAAAATATTAACGTTTACAATTTTATGGTGCACTCTC
AGTACAATCTGCTCTGATGCCGCATAGTTAAGCCAGCCCCGACACCCGCCAACACCCGCTGACGCGCCCT
GACGGGCTTGTCTGCTCCCGGCATCCGCTTACAGACAAGCTGTGACCGTCTCCGGGAGCTGCATGTGTCA
GAGGTTTTCACCGTCATCACCGAAACGCGCGAGACGAAAGGGCCTCGTGATACGCCTATTTTTATAGGTT
AATGTCATGATAATAATGGTTTCTTAGACGTCAGGTGGCACTTTTCGGGGAAATGTGCGCGGAACCCCTA
TTTGTTTATTTTTCTAAATACATTCAAATATGTATCCGCTCATGAGACAATAACCCTGATAAATGCTTCA
ATAATATTGAAAAAGGAAGAGTATGAGTATTCAACATTTCCGTGTCGCCCTTATTCCCTTTTTTGCGGCA
TTTTGCCTTCCTGTTTTTGCTCACCCAGAAACGCTGGTGAAAGTAAAAGATGCTGAAGATCAGTTGGGTG
CACGAGTGGGTTACATCGAACTGGATCTCAACAGCGGTAAGATCCTTGAGAGTTTTCGCCCCGAAGAACG
TTTTCCAATGATGAGCACTTTTAAAGTTCTGCTATGTGGCGCGGTATTATCCCGTATTGACGCCGGGCAA
GAGCAACTCGGTCGCCGCATACACTATTCTCAGAATGACTTGGTTGAGTACTCACCAGTCACAGAAAAGC
ATCTTACGGATGGCATGACAGTAAGAGAATTATGCAGTGCTGCCATAACCATGAGTGATAACACTGCGGC
CAACTTACTTCTGACAACGATCGGAGGACCGAAGGAGCTAACCGCTTTTTTGCACAACATGGGGGATCAT
GTAACTCGCCTTGATCGTTGGGAACCGGAGCTGAATGAAGCCATACCAAACGACGAGCGTGACACCACGA
TGCCTGTAGCAATGGCAACAACGTTGCGCAAACTATTAACTGGCGAACTACTTACTCTAGCTTCCCGGCA
ACAATTAATAGACTGGATGGAGGCGGATAAAGTTGCAGGACCACTTCTGCGCTCGGCCCTTCCGGCTGGC
TGGTTTATTGCTGATAAATCTGGAGCCGGTGAGCGTGGGTCTCGCGGTATCATTGCAGCACTGGGGCCAG
ATGGTAAGCCCTCCCGTATCGTAGTTATCTACACGACGGGGAGTCAGGCAACTATGGATGAACGAAATAG
ACAGATCGCTGAGATAGGTGCCTCACTGATTAAGCATTGGTAACTGTCAGACCAAGTTTACTCATATATA
CTTTAGATTGATTTAAAACTTCATTTTTAATTTAAAAGGATCTAGGTGAAGATCCTTTTTGATAATCTCA
TGACCAAAATCCCTTAACGTGAGTTTTCGTTCCACTGAGCGTCAGACCCCGTAGAAAAGATCAAAGGATC
TTCTTGAGATCCTTTTTTTCTGCGCGTAATCTGCTGCTTGCAAACAAAAAAACCACCGCTACCAGCGGTG
GTTTGTTTGCCGGATCAAGAGCTACCAACTCTTTTTCCGAAGGTAACTGGCTTCAGCAGAGCGCAGATAC
CAAATACTGTTCTTCTAGTGTAGCCGTAGTTAGGCCACCACTTCAAGAACTCTGTAGCACCGCCTACATA
CCTCGCTCTGCTAATCCTGTTACCAGTGGCTGCTGCCAGTGGCGATAAGTCGTGTCTTACCGGGTTGGAC
TCAAGACGATAGTTACCGGATAAGGCGCAGCGGTCGGGCTGAACGGGGGGTTCGTGCACACAGCCCAGCT
TGGAGCGAACGACCTACACCGAACTGAGATACCTACAGCGTGAGCTATGAGAAAGCGCCACGCTTCCCGA
AGGGAGAAAGGCGGACAGGTATCCGGTAAGCGGCAGGGTCGGAACAGGAGAGCGCACGAGGGAGCTTCCA
GGGGGAAACGCCTGGTATCTTTATAGTCCTGTCGGGTTTCGCCACCTCTGACTTGAGCGTCGATTTTTGT
GATGCTCGTCAGGGGGGCGGAGCCTATGGAAAAACGCCAGCAACGCGGCCTTTTTACGGTTCCTGGCCTT
TTGCTGGCC
